Addgene plasmid #115906: pcDNA_DENV2-NS2B3_V5
Purpose: Mammalian expression of DENV2 NS2B3 protein with a C-terminal V5 tag
Depositing lab: Alan Rothman. Depositing organization: University of Rhode Island. Publication: Dengue virus downregulates TNFR1- and TLR3-stimulated NF-kappaB activation by targeting RIPK1. Udawatte DJ, Lang DM, Currier JR, Medin CL, Rothman AL. Front Cell Infect Microbiol. 2022 Oct 14;12:926036. doi: 10.3389/fcimb.2022.926036. eCollection 2022. PubMed 36310878.
Backbone
  Vector backbone: pcDNA/V5-DEST
  Backbone manufacturer: Invitrogen
  Backbone size w/o insert (bp): 6700
  Total vector size (bp): 9000
  Vector type: Mammalian Expression
  Selectable markers: Neomycin (select with G418)
Growth in bacteria
  Bacterial resistance: Ampicillin, 100 μg/mL
  Growth temperature: 37°C
  Growth strain: Stbl3
  Copy number: Unknown
Gene/Insert
  Gene/Insert name: DENV2 NS2B3 protease
  Species: Dengue Virus Serotype 2, Strain NGC
  Insert size (bp): 2355
  GenBank ID: FJ390389.1
  Promoter: CMV
  Tag / fusion protein: V5 tag (C terminal on insert)
  Cloning method: Gateway Cloning
  Sequencing primers: 5′ T7 primer; 3′ TK polyA
Terms and licenses: Academic/Nonprofit Terms; Industry Terms: Not Available to Industry
How to cite: pcDNA_DENV2-NS2B3_V5 was a gift from Alan Rothman (Addgene plasmid # 115906 ; http://n2t.net/addgene:115906 ; RRID:Addgene_115906)
