[The description below was written by a language model from this plasmid's Addgene catalogue record and pLannotate feature annotations shown in this document.]
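Description:
pcDNA_DENV2-NS2B3_V5 is a mammalian expression plasmid built on the Invitrogen pcDNA/V5-DEST Gateway destination backbone, carrying the NS2B3 protease region of dengue virus serotype 2 (strain NGC). It is propagated in E. coli through a high-copy ColE1/pUC-type origin with ampicillin selection from the β-lactamase gene. An f1 origin is also present. For mammalian cells, an SV40 early promoter drives a neomycin phosphotransferase gene followed by an SV40 polyadenylation signal, allowing G418 selection of stable transfectants.

The insert was introduced by Gateway recombination and sits between attB1 and attB2 sites. Transcription is driven by the CMV immediate-early enhancer and promoter, with a T7 promoter just upstream of the insert that can serve for in vitro transcription or as a sequencing primer site. The open reading frame reads through attB2 into a backbone-encoded V5 epitope, giving a C-terminally tagged product for detection or immunoprecipitation, and the transcript ends at an HSV thymidine kinase poly(A) signal. The automated annotation labels only the NS3 portion, by homology to a different DENV-2 strain's polyprotein. The unannotated stretch between attB1 and that feature is consistent with the NS2B cofactor coding region. NS2B associates with the NS3 serine protease domain to form the active viral protease, and NS3 also has NTPase and RNA helicase activities.

The sequenced record is 7,754 nt, shorter than the roughly 9,000 bp total listed in the catalogue; the record does not explain this difference. The associated work concerns dengue virus interference with TNFR1- and TLR3-stimulated NF-κB signalling, so the plasmid serves to express the viral protease alone in mammalian cells to study its effects on host proteins.
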