Features (pLannotate 1.2.2; 23 found; start..end, strand, type, name):
    136..515     +  enhancer       CMV enhancer: human cytomegalovirus immediate early enhancer
    516..719     +  promoter       CMV promoter: human cytomegalovirus (CMV) immediate early promoter
    715..748     +  LTR            5' LTR (truncated) (fragment): truncated 5' long terminal repeat (LTR) from HIV-1
    764..782     +  promoter       T7 promoter: promoter for bacteriophage T7 RNA polymerase
    812..836     +  protein_bind   attB1: mutant version of attB; recombination site for the Gateway® BP reaction BP Clonase™
   1159..3093    +  CDS            POLG_DEN2T (fragment): Experimental evidence at protein level: Swiss-Prot protein existence level 1. [Serine protease NS3]: Displays three enzymatic activities: serine protease, NTPase and RNA helicase. NS3 serine protease, in association with NS2B, performs its autocleavage and cleaves the polyprotein at dibasic sites in the cytoplasm: C-prM, NS2A-NS2B, NS2B- NS3, NS3-NS4A, NS4A-2K and NS4B-NS5. NS3 RNA helicase binds RNA and unwinds dsRNA in the 3' to 5' direction. From Dengue virus type 2 (strain Tonga/EKB194/1974) (DENV-2).
   3095..3119    -  protein_bind   attB2: mutant version of attB; recombination site for the Gateway® BP reaction BP Clonase™
   3145..3186    +  CDS            V5 tag: epitope tag from simian virus 5
   3270..3318    +  polyA_signal   HSV TK poly(A) signal: herpes simplex virus thymidine kinase polyadenylation signal (Cole and Stacy, 1985)
   3409..3425    -  polyA_signal   bGH poly(A) signal (fragment): bovine growth hormone polyadenylation signal
   3520..3948    +  rep_origin     f1 ori (sequence partly withheld): f1 bacteriophage origin of replication; arrow indicates direction of (+) strand synthesis
   3962..4291    +  promoter       SV40 promoter: SV40 enhancer and early promoter
   4358..5149    +  CDS            neo: KKA2_KLEPN - Also known as kan, nptII. Experimental evidence at protein level: Swiss-Prot protein existence level 1. Resistance to kanamycin, neomycin, paromomycin, ribostamycin, butirosin and gentamicin B. From Klebsiella pneumoniae.
   5175..5333    +  CDS            ble (fragment): BLE_KLEPN - Experimental evidence at protein level: Swiss-Prot protein existence level 1. Binding protein with a strong affinity to the bleomycin family of antibiotics. Binds to CL990; an antimitotic-antibiotic compound. From Klebsiella pneumoniae.
   5328..5449    +  polyA_signal   SV40 poly(A) signal: SV40 polyadenylation signal
   5522..5538    -  protein_bind   lac operator: The lac repressor binds to the lac operator to inhibit transcription in E. coli. This inhibition can be relieved by adding lactose or isopropyl-β-D-thiogalactopyranoside (IPTG). lac repressor encoded by lacI
   5546..5576    -  promoter       lac promoter: promoter for the E. coli lac operon
   5591..5612    -  protein_bind   CAP binding site: CAP binding activates transcription in the presence of cAMP. E. coli catabolite activator protein
   5625..5717    -  CDS            lacI (fragment): lac repressor; lacI; The lac repressor binds to the lac operator to inhibit transcription in E. coli. This inhibition can be relieved by adding lactose or isopropyl-β-D-thiogalactopyranoside (IPTG).
   5900..6488    -  rep_origin     ori: high-copy-number ColE1/pMB1/pBR322/pUC origin of replication
   6659..7519    -  CDS            AmpR: β-lactamase; bla; confers resistance to ampicillin, carbenicillin, and related antibiotics
   7520..7624    -  promoter       AmpR promoter: bla
   7683..7735    -  misc_feature   bom (fragment): basis of mobility region from pBR322
>Addgene plasmid #115906 | pcDNA_DENV2-NS2B3_V5 | addgene full sequence | sequence record 224195 | Addgene NGS Result
TGGAGGTCGCTGAGTAGTGCGCGAGCAAAATTTAAGCTACAACAAGGCAAGGCTTGACCGACAATTGCAT
GAAGAATCTGCTTAGGGTTAGGCGTTTTGCGCTGCTTCGCGATGTACGGGCCAGATATACGCGTTGACAT
TGATTATTGACTAGTTATTAATAGTAATCAATTACGGGGTCATTAGTTCATAGCCCATATATGGAGTTCC
GCGTTACATAACTTACGGTAAATGGCCCGCCTGGCTGACCGCCCAACGACCCCCGCCCATTGACGTCAAT
AATGACGTATGTTCCCATAGTAACGCCAATAGGGACTTTCCATTGACGTCAATGGGTGGAGTATTTACGG
TAAACTGCCCACTTGGCAGTACATCAAGTGTATCATATGCCAAGTACGCCCCCTATTGACGTCAATGACG
GTAAATGGCCCGCCTGGCATTATGCCCAGTACATGACCTTATGGGACTTTCCTACTTGGCAGTACATCTA
CGTATTAGTCATCGCTATTACCATGGTGATGCGGTTTTGGCAGTACATCAATGGGCGTGGATAGCGGTTT
GACTCACGGGGATTTCCAAGTCTCCACCCCATTGACGTCAATGGGAGTTTGTTTTGGCACCAAAATCAAC
GGGACTTTCCAAAATGTCGTAACAACTCCGCCCCATTGACGCAAATGGGCGGTAGGCGTGTACGGTGGGA
GGTCTATATAAGCAGAGCTCTCTGGCTAACTAGAGAACCCACTGCTTACTGGCTTATCGAAATTAATACG
ACTCACTATAGGGAGACCCAAGCTGGCTAGTTAAGCTATCAACAAGTTTGTACAAAAAAGCAGGCTTCGA
ACCATGGCAAGCTGGCCATTAAATGAGGCTATCATGGCAGTCGGGATGGTGAGCATTTTGGCCAGTTCAC
TCCTAAAGAATGACATTCCCATGACAGGACCATTAGTGGCTGGAGGGCTCCTCACTGTGTGCTACGTGCT
CACTGGACGATCGGCCGATTTGGAACTGGAGAGAGCCGCCGATGTCAAATGGGAAGATCAGGCAGAGATA
TCAGGAAGCAGTCCAATCCTGTCAATAACAATATCAGAAGATGGTAGCATGTCGATAAAAAACGAAGAGG
AAGAACAAACACTGACCATACTCATTAGAACAGGATTGCTGGTGATCTCAGGACTTTTTCCTGTATCAAT
ACCAATCACGGCAGCAGCATGGTACCTGTGGGAAGTGAAGAAACAACGGGCTGGAGTATTGTGGGATGTC
CCTTCACCCCCACCCGTGGGAAAGGCTGAACTGGAAGATGGAGCCTATAGAATCAAGCAAAAAGGGATTC
TTGGATATTCCCAGATCGGAGCCGGAGTTTACAAAGAAGGAACATTCCATACAATGTGGCATGTCACACG
CGGCGCTGTTCTAATGCATAAAGGAAAGAGGATTGAACCATCATGGGCGGACGTTAAGAAAGACCTAATA
TCATATGGAGGAGGCTGGAAGCTAGAAGGAGAATGGAAGGAAGGAGAAGAAGTCCAGGTCTTGGCATTGG
AGCCTGGAAAAAATCCAAGAGCCGTCCAAACAAAACCTGGTCTTTTCAAAACCAACGCCGGAACCATAGG
TGCCGTATCTCTGGACTTTTCTCCTGGAACCTCAGGATCTCCAATCATCGACAAAAAAGGAAAAGTTGTG
GGTCTTTATGGTAATGGTGTTGTTACAAGGAGTGGGGCATATGTGAGTGCTATAGCCCAGACTGAAAAAA
GTATTGAAGACAATCCAGAGATCGAAGATGACATTTTTCGAAAGAGAAAATTGACCATCATGGACCTCCA
CCCAGGAGCGGGAAAGACGAAGAGATACCTTCCGGCCATAGTCAGAGAGGCTATAAAACGGGGCCTGAGG
ACATTAATCCTGGCCCCCACTAGAGTCGTGGCAGCTGAAATGGAGGAAGCCCTAAGAGGACTTCCAATAA
GATACCAAACCCCAGCCATCAGAGCTGAGCACACCGGGCGGGAGATTGTGGACCTAATGTGTCATGCCAC
ATTCACTATGAGGCTGCTATCACCAGTTAGAGTGCCAAATTACAACCTGATCATCATGGACGAAGCCCAT
TTCACAGACCCAGCAAGTATAGCGGCTAGAGGATACATCTCAACTCGAGTAGAGATGGGTGAGGTAGCTG
GGATTTTCATGACAGCCACTCCTCCGGGAAGCAGAGACCCATTCCCTCAGAGCAATGCACCAATCATGGA
TGAAGAAAGAGAAATCCCTGAACGTTCGTGGAGTTCTGGACATGAGTGGGTCACGGATTTTAAAGGGAAG
ACTGTTTGGTTCGTTCCAAGTATAAAAGCAGGAAATGATATAGCAGCTTGCCTGAGAAAAAATGGAAAGA
AAGTGATACAACTCAGTAGGAAGACCTTTGATTCTGAGTATGTCAAGACTAGAACCAATGATTGGGACTT
CGTGGTCACAACTGACATTTCAGAAATGGGTGCCAACTTCAAGGCTGAGAGGGTTATAGACCCCAGACGC
TGCATGAAACCAGTTATACTAACAGATGGTGAAGAGCGGGTGATCCTGGCAGGACCTATGCCAGTGACCC
ACTCTAGTGCAGCACAAAGAAGAGGGAGAATAGGAAGAAATCCAAAAAATGAAAATGACCAGTACATATA
CATGGGGGAACCTCTGGAAAATGATGAAGACTGTGCACACTGGAAAGAAGCTAAAATGCTCCTAAATAAC
ATCAACACACCTGAAGGAATCATTCCTAGCATGTTCGAACCAGGGCGTGAAAAGGTGGATGCCATTGATG
GTGAATACCGCTTGAGAGGAGAAGCAAGGAAAACCTTTGTGGACCTAATGAGAAGAGGAGACCTACCAGT
CTGGTTGGCCTACAGAGTGGCAGCTGAAGGCATCAACTACGCAGACAGAAGGTGGTGTTTTGATGGAATT
AAGAACAACCAAATCTTGGAAGAAAATGTGGAGGTGGAAATCTGGACAAAAGAAGGGGAAAGGAAGAAAT
TAAAACCCAGATGGTTGGATGCCAGGATCTACTCTGACCCACTGGCGCTAAAGGAATTCAAGGAATTTGC
AGCCGGAAGAAAGGACCCAGCTTTCTTGTACAAAGTGGTTGATCTAGAGGGCCCGCGGTTCGAAGGTAAG
CCTATCCCTAACCCTCTCCTCGGTCTCGATTCTACGCGTACCGGTTAGTAATGAGTTTAAACGGGGGAGG
CTAACTGAAACACGGAAGGAGACAATACCGGAAGGAACCCGCGCTATGACGGCAATAAAAAGACAGAATA
AAACGCACGGGTGTTGGGTCGTTTGTTCATAAACGCGGGGTTCGGTCCCAGGGCTGGCACTCTGTCGATA
CCCCACCGAGACCCCATTGGGGCCAATACGCCCGCGTTTCTTCCTTTTCCCCACCCCACCCCCCAAGTTC
GGGTGAAGGCCCAGGGCTCGCAGCCAACGTCGGGGCGGCAGGCCCTGCCATAGCAGATCTGCGCAGCTGG
GGCTCTAGGGGGTATCCCC
[124 nt withheld, positions 3520-3643]
C
[91 nt withheld, positions 3645-3735]
A
[49 nt withheld, positions 3737-3785]
CCTTTGACGTTGGAGTCCACGTTCTTT
[37 nt withheld, positions 3813-3849]
ACCCTATCTCGGTCTATTCTTTTGATTTATAAGGGATTTTGCCGATTTCGGCCTATTGGTTAAAAAATGA
GCTGATTTAACAAAAATTTAACGCGAATTAATTCTGTGGAATGTGTGTCAGTTAGGGTGTGGAAAGTCCC
CAGGCTCCCCAGCAGGCAGAAGTATGCAAAGCATGCATCTCAATTAGTCAGCAACCAGGTGTGGAAAGTC
CCCAGGCTCCCCAGCAGGCAGAAGTATGCAAAGCATGCATCTCAATTAGTCAGCAACCATAGTCCCGCCC
CTAACTCCGCCCATCCCGCCCCTAACTCCGCCCAGTTCCGCCCATTCTCCGCCCCATGGCTGACTAATTT
TTTTTATTTATGCAGAGGCCGAGGCCGCCTCTGCCTCTGAGCTATTCCAGAAGTAGTGAGGAGGCTTTTT
TGGAGGCCTAGGCTTTTGCAAAAAGCTCCCGGGAGCTTGTATATCCATTTTCGGATCTGATCAAGAGACA
GGATGAGGATCGTTTCGCATGATTGAACAAGATGGATTGCACGCAGGTTCTCCGGCCGCTTGGGTGGAGA
GGCTATTCGGCTATGACTGGGCACAACAGACAATCGGCTGCTCTGATGCCGCCGTGTTCCGGCTGTCAGC
GCAGGGGCGCCCGGTTCTTTTTGTCAAGACCGACCTGTCCGGTGCCCTGAATGAACTGCAGGACGAGGCA
GCGCGGCTATCGTGGCTGGCCACGACGGGCGTTCCTTGCGCAGCTGTGCTCGACGTTGTCACTGAAGCGG
GAAGGGACTGGCTGCTATTGGGCGAAGTGCCGGGGCAGGATCTCCTGTCATCTCACCTTGCTCCTGCCGA
GAAAGTATCCATCATGGCTGATGCAATGCGGCGGCTGCATACGCTTGATCCGGCTACCTGCCCATTCGAC
CACCAAGCGAAACATCGCATCGAGCGAGCACGTACTCGGATGGAAGCCGGTCTTGTCGATCAGGATGATC
TGGACGAAGAGCATCAGGGGCTCGCGCCAGCCGAACTGTTCGCCAGGCTCAAGGCGCGCATGCCCGACGG
CGAGGATCTCGTCGTGACCCATGGCGATGCCTGCTTGCCGAATATCATGGTGGAAAATGGCCGCTTTTCT
GGATTCATCGACTGTGGCCGGCTGGGTGTGGCGGACCGCTATCAGGACATAGCGTTGGCTACCCGTGATA
TTGCTGAAGAGCTTGGCGGCGAATGGGCTGACCGCTTCCTCGTGCTTTACGGTATCGCCGCTCCCGATTC
GCAGCGCATCGCCTTCTATCGCCTTCTTGACGAGTTCTTCTGAGCGGGACTCTGGGGTTCGCGAAATGAC
CGACCAAGCGACGCCCAACCTGCCATCACGAGATTTCGATTCCACCGCCGCCTTCTATGAAAGGTTGGGC
TTCGGAATCGTTTTCCGGGACGCCGGCTGGATGATCCTCCAGCGCGGGGATCTCATGCTGGAGTTCTTCG
CCCACCCCAACTTGTTTATTGCAGCTTATAATGGTTACAAATAAAGCAATAGCATCACAAATTTCACAAA
TAAAGCATTTTTTTCACTGCATTCTAGTTGTGGTTTGTCCAAACTCATCAATGTATCTTATCATGTCTGT
ATACCGTCGACCTCTAGCTAGAGCTTGGCGTAATCATGGTCATAGCTGTTTCCTGTGTGAAATTGTTATC
CGCTCACAATTCCACACAACATACGAGCCGGAAGCATAAAGTGTAAAGCCTGGGGTGCCTAATGAGTGAG
CTAACTCACATTAATTGCGTTGCGCTCACTGCCCGCTTTCCAGTCGGGAAACCTGTCGTGCCAGCTGCAT
TAATGAATCGGCCAACGCGCGGGGAGAGGCGGTTTGCGTATTGGGCGCTCTTCCGCTTCCTCGCTCACTG
ACTCGCTGCGCTCGGTCGTTCGGCTGCGGCGAGCGGTATCAGCTCACTCAAAGGCGGTAATACGGTTATC
CACAGAATCAGGGGATAACGCAGGAAAGAACATGTGAGCAAAAGGCCAGCAAAAGGCCAGGAACCGTAAA
AAGGCCGCGTTGCTGGCGTTTTTCCATAGGCTCCGCCCCCCTGACGAGCATCACAAAAATCGACGCTCAA
GTCAGAGGTGGCGAAACCCGACAGGACTATAAAGATACCAGGCGTTTCCCCCTGGAAGCTCCCTCGTGCG
CTCTCCTGTTCCGACCCTGCCGCTTACCGGATACCTGTCCGCCTTTCTCCCTTCGGGAAGCGTGGCGCTT
TCTCATAGCTCACGCTGTAGGTATCTCAGTTCGGTGTAGGTCGTTCGCTCCAAGCTGGGCTGTGTGCACG
AACCCCCCGTTCAGCCCGACCGCTGCGCCTTATCCGGTAACTATCGTCTTGAGTCCAACCCGGTAAGACA
CGACTTATCGCCACTGGCAGCAGCCACTGGTAACAGGATTAGCAGAGCGAGGTATGTAGGCGGTGCTACA
GAGTTCTTGAAGTGGTGGCCTAACTACGGCTACACTAGAAGAACAGTATTTGGTATCTGCGCTCTGCTGA
AGCCAGTTACCTTCGGAAAAAGAGTTGGTAGCTCTTGATCCGGCAAACAAACCACCGCTGGTAGCGGTGG
TTTTTTTGTTTGCAAGCAGCAGATTACGCGCAGAAAAAAAGGATCTCAAGAAGATCCTTTGATCTTTTCT
ACGGGGTCTGACGCTCAGTGGAACGAAAACTCACGTTAAGGGATTTTGGTCATGAGATTATCAAAAAGGA
TCTTCACCTAGATCCTTTTAAATTAAAAATGAAGTTTTAAATCAATCTAAAGTATATATGAGTAAACTTG
GTCTGACAGTTACCAATGCTTAATCAGTGAGGCACCTATCTCAGCGATCTGTCTATTTCGTTCATCCATA
GTTGCCTGACTCCCCGTCGTGTAGATAACTACGATACGGGAGGGCTTACCATCTGGCCCCAGTGCTGCAA
TGATACCGCGAGACCCACGCTCACCGGCTCCAGATTTATCAGCAATAAACCAGCCAGCCGGAAGGGCCGA
GCGCAGAAGTGGTCCTGCAACTTTATCCGCCTCCATCCAGTCTATTAATTGTTGCCGGGAAGCTAGAGTA
AGTAGTTCGCCAGTTAATAGTTTGCGCAACGTTGTTGCCATTGCTACAGGCATCGTGGTGTCACGCTCGT
CGTTTGGTATGGCTTCATTCAGCTCCGGTTCCCAACGATCAAGGCGAGTTACATGATCCCCCATGTTGTG
CAAAAAAGCGGTTAGCTCCTTCGGTCCTCCGATCGTTGTCAGAAGTAAGTTGGCCGCAGTGTTATCACTC
ATGGTTATGGCAGCACTGCATAATTCTCTTACTGTCATGCCATCCGTAAGATGCTTTTCTGTGACTGGTG
AGTACTCAACCAAGTCATTCTGAGAATAGTGTATGCGGCGACCGAGTTGCTCTTGCCCGGCGTCAATACG
GGATAATACCGCGCCACATAGCAGAACTTTAAAAGTGCTCATCATTGGAAAACGTTCTTCGGGGCGAAAA
CTCTCAAGGATCTTACCGCTGTTGAGATCCAGTTCGATGTAACCCACTCGTGCACCCAACTGATCTTCAG
CATCTTTTACTTTCACCAGCGTTTCTGGGTGAGCAAAAACAGGAAGGCAAAATGCCGCAAAAAAGGGAAT
AAGGGCGACACGGAAATGTTGAATACTCATACTCTTCCTTTTTCAATATTATTGAAGCATTTATCAGGGT
TATTGTCTCATGAGCGGATACATATTTGAATGTATTTAGAAAAATAAACAAATAGGGGTTCCGCGCACAT
TTCCCCGAAAAGTGCCACCTGACGTCGACGGATCGGGAGATCTCCCGATCCCCTATGGTGCACTCTCAGT
ACAATCTGCTCTGATGCCGCATAGTTAAGCCAGTATCTGCTCCCTGCTTGTGTGT
