>Addgene plasmid #115906 | pcDNA_DENV2-NS2B3_V5 | depositor partial sequence | sequence record 218811 | pcDNA_DENV2-NS2B3_V5 sequence 2383 bps
TCGAACCATGGCAAGCTGGCCATTAAATGAGGCTATCATGGCAGTCGGGATGGTGAGCATTTTGGCCAGT
TCACTCCTAAAGAATGACATTCCCATGACAGGACCATTAGTGGCTGGAGGGCTCCTCACTGTGTGCTACG
TGCTCACTGGACGATCGGCCGATTTGGAACTGGAGAGAGCCGCCGATGTCAAATGGGAAGATCAGGCAGA
GATATCAGGAAGCAGTCCAATCCTGTCAATAACAATATCAGAAGATGGTAGCATGTCGATAAAAAACGAA
GAGGAAGAACAAACACTGACCATACTCATTAGAACAGGATTGCTGGTGATCTCAGGACTTTTTCCTGTAT
CAATACCAATCACGGCAGCAGCATGGTACCTGTGGGAAGTGAAGAAACAACGGGCTGGAGTATTGTGGGA
TGTCCCTTCACCCCCACCCGTGGGAAAGGCTGAACTGGAAGATGGAGCCTATAGAATCAAGCAAAAAGGG
ATTCTTGGATATTCCCAGATCGGAGCCGGAGTTTACAAAGAAGGAACATTCCATACAATGTGGCATGTCA
CACGCGGCGCTGTTCTAATGCATAAAGGAAAGAGGATTGAACCATCATGGGCGGACGTTAAGAAAGACCT
AATATCATATGGAGGAGGCTGGAAGCTAGAAGGAGAATGGAAGGAAGGAGAAGAAGTCCAGGTCTTGGCA
TTGGAGCCTGGAAAAAATCCAAGAGCCGTCCAAACAAAACCTGGTCTTTTCAAAACCAACGCCGGAACCA
TAGGTGCCGTATCTCTGGACTTTTCTCCTGGAACCTCAGGATCTCCAATCATCGACAAAAAAGGAAAAGT
TGTGGGTCTTTATGGTAATGGTGTTGTTACAAGGAGTGGGGCATATGTGAGTGCTATAGCCCAGACTGAA
AAAAGTATTGAAGACAATCCAGAGATCGAAGATGACATTTTTCGAAAGAGAAAATTGACCATCATGGACC
TCCACCCAGGAGCGGGAAAGACGAAGAGATACCTTCCGGCCATAGTCAGAGAGGCTATAAAACGGGGCCT
GAGGACATTAATCCTGGCCCCCACTAGAGTCGTGGCAGCTGAAATGGAGGAAGCCCTAAGAGGACTTCCA
ATAAGATACCAAACCCCAGCCATCAGAGCTGAGCACACCGGGCGGGAGATTGTGGACCTAATGTGTCATG
CCACATTCACTATGAGGCTGCTATCACCAGTTAGAGTGCCAAATTACAACCTGATCATCATGGACGAAGC
CCATTTCACAGACCCAGCAAGTATAGCGGCTAGAGGATACATCTCAACTCGAGTAGAGATGGGTGAGGTA
GCTGGGATTTTCATGACAGCCACTCCTCCGGGAAGCAGAGACCCATTCCCTCAGAGCAATGCACCAATCA
TGGATGAAGAAAGAGAAATCCCTGAACGTTCGTGGAGTTCTGGACATGAGTGGGTCACGGATTTTAAAGG
GAAGACTGTTTGGTTCGTTCCAAGTATAAAAGCAGGAAATGATATAGCAGCTTGCCTGAGAAAAAATGGA
AAGAAAGTGATACAACTCAGTAGGAAGACCTTTGATTCTGAGTATGTCAAGACTAGAACCAATGATTGGG
ACTTCGTGGTCACAACTGACATTTCAGAAATGGGTGCCAACTTCAAGGCTGAGAGGGTTATAGACCCCAG
ACGCTGCATGAAACCAGTTATACTAACAGATGGTGAAGAGCGGGTGATCCTGGCAGGACCTATGCCAGTG
ACCCACTCTAGTGCAGCACAAAGAAGAGGGAGAATAGGAAGAAATCCAAAAAATGAAAATGACCAGTACA
TATACATGGGGGAACCTCTGGAAAATGATGAAGACTGTGCACACTGGAAAGAAGCTAAAATGCTCCTAAA
TAACATCAACACACCTGAAGGAATCATTCCTAGCATGTTCGAACCAGGGCGTGAAAAGGTGGATGCCATT
GATGGTGAATACCGCTTGAGAGGAGAAGCAAGGAAAACCTTTGTGGACCTAATGAGAAGAGGAGACCTAC
CAGTCTGGTTGGCCTACAGAGTGGCAGCTGAAGGCATCAACTACGCAGACAGAAGGTGGTGTTTTGATGG
AATTAAGAACAACCAAATCTTGGAAGAAAATGTGGAGGTGGAAATCTGGACAAAAGAAGGGGAAAGGAAG
AAATTAAAACCCAGATGGTTGGATGCCAGGATCTACTCTGACCCACTGGCGCTAAAGGAATTCAAGGAAT
TTGCAGCCGGAAGAAAGGACCCAGCTTTCTTGTACAAAGTGGTTGATCTAGAGGGCCCGCGGTTCGAAGG
TAAGCCTATCCCTAACCCTCTCCTCGGTCTCGATTCTACGCGTACCGGTTAGTAATGAGTTTAAACGGGG
GAG
